Addgene plasmid #104470: hnRNPA2_LC_P298L_S329C
Purpose: express His tagged P298L S329C hnRNPA2 LC
Depositing lab: Nicolas Fawzi. Depositing organization: Brown University. Publication: Mechanistic View of hnRNPA2 Low-Complexity Domain Structure, Interactions, and Phase Separation Altered by Mutation and Arginine Methylation. Ryan VH, Dignon GL, Zerze GH, Chabata CV, Silva R, Conicella AE, Amaya J, Burke KA, Mittal J, Fawzi NL. Mol Cell. 2018 Jan 17. pii: S1097-2765(17)30979-6. doi: 10.1016/j.molcel.2017.12.022. PubMed 29358076.
Backbone
  Vector backbone: pJ411
  Vector type: Bacterial Expression
Growth in bacteria
  Bacterial resistance: Kanamycin, 50 μg/mL
  Growth temperature: 37°C
  Growth strain: DH5alpha
  Copy number: High Copy
Gene/Insert
  Gene/Insert name: hnRNPA2
  Species: H. sapiens (human)
  Mutation: P298L S329C
  Entrez Gene: HNRNPA2B1 (a.k.a. HNRNPA2, HNRNPB1, HNRPA2, HNRPA2B1, HNRPB1, IBMPFD2, OPMD2, RNPA2, SNRPB1)
  Tag / fusion protein: His (N terminal on insert)
  Cloning method: Restriction Enzyme; 5′ cloning site unknown (unknown if destroyed); 3′ cloning site unknown (unknown if destroyed)
Terms and licenses: Academic/Nonprofit Terms; Industry Terms: Not Available to Industry
How to cite: hnRNPA2_LC_P298L_S329C was a gift from Nicolas Fawzi (Addgene plasmid # 104470 ; http://n2t.net/addgene:104470 ; RRID:Addgene_104470)
