[The description below was written by a language model from this plasmid's Addgene catalogue record and pLannotate feature annotations shown in this document.]
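Description:
hnRNPA2_LC_P298L_S329C is a bacterial expression plasmid, catalogued on the pJ411 backbone, for producing a His-tagged version of the low-complexity (LC) domain of human hnRNPA2 (gene HNRNPA2B1) carrying two substitutions, P298L and S329C. The 5,751 nt sequence is organised like a T7/lac expression vector. A T7 promoter followed directly by a lac operator and the strong phage T7 gene 10 ribosome binding site drives the open reading frame, and a plasmid-borne lacI gene with its own promoter supplies repressor. Expression therefore depends on T7 RNA polymerase in the host and can be induced with IPTG. A T7 terminator closes the transcription unit.

The annotated hnRNPA2B1 coding fragment spans the numbering origin of the circular record. Just upstream of it is a short match to a composite His/TEV tag, consistent with the N-terminal His tag listed in the catalogue. The annotation also picks up a His-tag fragment and a fragment of a T7 gene 10B-derived solubility tag downstream of the insert, before the terminator. The record does not say whether these lie in frame or after a stop codon, and they may simply be backbone remnants.

Propagation relies on a ColE1/pMB1-type origin, accompanied by the bom site and rop gene, with the catalogue listing the plasmid as high copy. Selection is by kanamycin through the aph(3')-Ia gene. An f1 origin and non-functional tetracycline-resistance fragments are also present. The associated study examines hnRNPA2 LC structure, interactions and phase separation and how mutation alters them, so the construct serves to make recombinant mutant LC protein. The record does not state the specific roles of the two substitutions.
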