Features (pLannotate 1.2.2; 20 found; start..end, strand, type, name):
    190..207     +  CDS            9xHis (fragment): 9xHis affinity tag
    217..266     +  CDS            SET1 (fragment): solubility-enhancement tag derived from T7 phage gene 10B
    274..321     +  terminator     T7 terminator: transcription terminator for bacteriophage T7 RNA polymerase
    358..786     +  rep_origin     f1 ori (sequence partly withheld): f1 bacteriophage origin of replication; arrow indicates direction of (+) strand synthesis
    839..896     +  promoter       AmpR promoter (fragment): bla
    905..1720    -  CDS            KanR: aminoglycoside phosphotransferase; aph(3')-Ia; confers resistance to kanamycin in bacteria or G418 (Geneticin®) in eukaryotes
   1842..2430    +  rep_origin     ori: high-copy-number ColE1/pMB1/pBR322/pUC origin of replication
   2616..2755    -  misc_feature   bom: basis of mobility region from pBR322
   2857..3048    -  CDS            rop: Rop protein, which maintains plasmids at low copy number; rop
   3065..3445    +  CDS            YPB1_ECOLX: Protein predicted: Swiss-Prot protein existence level 4. From Escherichia coli.
   3517..3808    -  CDS            TcR (fragment): tetracycline efflux protein; tet; confers resistance to tetracycline
   3823..3844    -  protein_bind   CAP binding site: CAP binding activates transcription in the presence of cAMP. E. coli catabolite activator protein
   3857..4939    -  CDS            lacI: lac repressor; lacI; The lac repressor binds to the lac operator to inhibit transcription in E. coli. This inhibition can be relieved by adding lactose or isopropyl-β-D-thiogalactopyranoside (IPTG).
   4940..5017    -  promoter       lacI promoter: lacI
   5025..5304    -  CDS            TcR (fragment): tetracycline efflux protein; tet; confers resistance to tetracycline
   5326..5344    +  promoter       T7 promoter: promoter for bacteriophage T7 RNA polymerase
   5345..5369    +  protein_bind   lac operator: The lac repressor binds to the lac operator to inhibit transcription in E. coli. This inhibition can be relieved by adding lactose or isopropyl-β-D-thiogalactopyranoside (IPTG). lac repressor encoded by lacI
   5384..5406    +  RBS            RBS: efficient ribosome binding site from bacteriophage T7 gene 10 (Olins and Rangwala, 1989)
   5431..5447    +  CDS            capTEV™ (fragment): composite tag for in vivo biotinylation, TEV protease cleavage, and 6xHis tagging
   5476..180     +  CDS            HNRNPA2B1 (fragment) (across the origin): ROA2_SAGOE - Also known as HNRPA2B1. Experimental evidence at protein level: Swiss-Prot protein existence level 1. Heterogeneous nuclear ribonucleoprotein (hnRNP) that associates with nascent pre-mRNAs, packaging them into hnRNP particles. The hnRNP particle arrangement on nascent hnRNA is non-random and sequence-dependent and serves to condense and stabilize the transcripts and minimize tangling and knotting. Packaging plays a role in various processes such as transcription, pre-mRNA processing, RNA nuclear export, subcellular location, mRNA translation and stability of mature mRNAs. Forms hn
>Addgene plasmid #104470 | hnRNPA2_LC_P298L_S329C | addgene full sequence | sequence record 201646 | Addgene NGS Result
AACTATGGTAGCGGCAATTACAATGATTTTGGCAACTACAACCAGCAACTGAGCAATTACGGCCCGATGA
AATCCGGCAATTTTGGCGGTTCCCGTAATATGGGTGGTCCGTATGGTGGCGGTAACTACGGCCCGGGTGG
TTGCGGTGGTTCTGGCGGCTATGGTGGCCGCAGCCGTTACTAACTCGAGCACCACCACCACCACCACTGA
GATCCGGCTGCTAACAAAGCCCGAAAGGAAGCTGAGTTGGCTGCTGCCACCGCTGAGCAATAACTAGCAT
AACCCCTTGGGGCCTCTAAACGGGTCTTGAGGGGTTTTTTGCTGAAAGGAGGAACTATATCCGGATTGGC
GAATGGG
[124 nt withheld, positions 358-481]
C
[91 nt withheld, positions 483-573]
A
[49 nt withheld, positions 575-623]
CCTTTGACGTTGGAGTCCACGTTCTTT
[37 nt withheld, positions 651-687]
ACCCTATCTCGGTCTATTCTTTTGATTTATAAGGGATTTTGCCGATTTCGGCCTATTGGTTAAAAAATGA
GCTGATTTAACAAAAATTTAACGCGAATTTTAACAAAATATTAACGCTTACAATTTAGGTGGCACTTTTC
GGGGAAATGTGCGCGGAACCCCTATTTGTTTATTTTTCTAAATACATTCAAATATGTATCCGCTCATGAA
TTAATTCTTAGAAAAACTCATCGAGCATCAAATGAAACTGCAATTTATTCATATCAGGATTATCAATACC
ATATTTTTGAAAAAGCCGTTTCTGTAATGAAGGAGAAAACTCACCGAGGCAGTTCCATAGGATGGCAAGA
TCCTGGTATCGGTCTGCGATTCCGACTCGTCCAACATCAATACAACCTATTAATTTCCCCTCGTCAAAAA
TAAGGTTATCAAGTGAGAAATCACCATGAGTGACGACTGAATCCGGTGAGAATGGCAAAAGTTTATGCAT
TTCTTTCCAGACTTGTTCAACAGGCCAGCCATTACGCTCGTCATCAAAATCACTCGCATCAACCAAACCG
TTATTCATTCGTGATTGCGCCTGAGCGAGACGAAATACGCGATCGCTGTTAAAAGGACAATTACAAACAG
GAATCGAATGCAACCGGCGCAGGAACACTGCCAGCGCATCAACAATATTTTCACCTGAATCAGGATATTC
TTCTAATACCTGGAATGCTGTTTTCCCGGGGATCGCAGTGGTGAGTAACCATGCATCATCAGGAGTACGG
ATAAAATGCTTGATGGTCGGAAGAGGCATAAATTCCGTCAGCCAGTTTAGTCTGACCATCTCATCTGTAA
CATCATTGGCAACGCTACCTTTGCCATGTTTCAGAAACAACTCTGGCGCATCGGGCTTCCCATACAATCG
ATAGATTGTCGCACCTGATTGCCCGACATTATCGCGAGCCCATTTATACCCATATAAATCAGCATCCATG
TTGGAATTTAATCGCGGCCTAGAGCAAGACGTTTCCCGTTGAATATGGCTCATAACACCCCTTGTATTAC
TGTTTATGTAAGCAGACAGTTTTATTGTTCATGACCAAAATCCCTTAACGTGAGTTTTCGTTCCACTGAG
CGTCAGACCCCGTAGAAAAGATCAAAGGATCTTCTTGAGATCCTTTTTTTCTGCGCGTAATCTGCTGCTT
GCAAACAAAAAAACCACCGCTACCAGCGGTGGTTTGTTTGCCGGATCAAGAGCTACCAACTCTTTTTCCG
AAGGTAACTGGCTTCAGCAGAGCGCAGATACCAAATACTGTCCTTCTAGTGTAGCCGTAGTTAGGCCACC
ACTTCAAGAACTCTGTAGCACCGCCTACATACCTCGCTCTGCTAATCCTGTTACCAGTGGCTGCTGCCAG
TGGCGATAAGTCGTGTCTTACCGGGTTGGACTCAAGACGATAGTTACCGGATAAGGCGCAGCGGTCGGGC
TGAACGGGGGGTTCGTGCACACAGCCCAGCTTGGAGCGAACGACCTACACCGAACTGAGATACCTACAGC
GTGAGCTATGAGAAAGCGCCACGCTTCCCGAAGGGAGAAAGGCGGACAGGTATCCGGTAAGCGGCAGGGT
CGGAACAGGAGAGCGCACGAGGGAGCTTCCAGGGGGAAACGCCTGGTATCTTTATAGTCCTGTCGGGTTT
CGCCACCTCTGACTTGAGCGTCGATTTTTGTGATGCTCGTCAGGGGGGCGGAGCCTATGGAAAAACGCCA
GCAACGCGGCCTTTTTACGGTTCCTGGCCTTTTGCTGGCCTTTTGCTCACATGTTCTTTCCTGCGTTATC
CCCTGATTCTGTGGATAACCGTATTACCGCCTTTGAGTGAGCTGATACCGCTCGCCGCAGCCGAACGACC
GAGCGCAGCGAGTCAGTGAGCGAGGAAGCGGAAGAGCGCCTGATGCGGTATTTTCTCCTTACGCATCTGT
GCGGTATTTCACACCGCAATGGTGCACTCTCAGTACAATCTGCTCTGATGCCGCATAGTTAAGCCAGTAT
ACACTCCGCTATCGCTACGTGACTGGGTCATGGCTGCGCCCCGACACCCGCCAACACCCGCTGACGCGCC
CTGACGGGCTTGTCTGCTCCCGGCATCCGCTTACAGACAAGCTGTGACCGTCTCCGGGAGCTGCATGTGT
CAGAGGTTTTCACCGTCATCACCGAAACGCGCGAGGCAGCTGCGGTAAAGCTCATCAGCGTGGTCGTGAA
GCGATTCACAGATGTCTGCCTGTTCATCCGCGTCCAGCTCGTTGAGTTTCTCCAGAAGCGTTAATGTCTG
GCTTCTGATAAAGCGGGCCATGTTAAGGGCGGTTTTTTCCTGTTTGGTCACTGATGCCTCCGTGTAAGGG
GGATTTCTGTTCATGGGGGTAATGATACCGATGAAACGAGAGAGGATGCTCACGATACGGGTTACTGATG
ATGAACATGCCCGGTTACTGGAACGTTGTGAGGGTAAACAACTGGCGGTATGGATGCGGCGGGACCAGAG
AAAAATCACTCAGGGTCAATGCCAGCGCTTCGTTAATACAGATGTAGGTGTTCCACAGGGTAGCCAGCAG
CATCCTGCGATGCAGATCCGGAACATAATGGTGCAGGGCGCTGACTTCCGCGTTTCCAGACTTTACGAAA
CACGGAAACCGAAGACCATTCATGTTGTTGCTCAGGTCGCAGACGTTTTGCAGCAGCAGTCGCTTCACGT
TCGCTCGCGTATCGGTGATTCATTCTGCTAACCAGTAAGGCAACCCCGCCAGCCTAGCCGGGTCCTCAAC
GACAGGAGCACGATCATGCGCACCCGTGGGGCCGCCATGCCGGCGATAATGGCCTGCTTCTCGCCGAAAC
GTTTGGTGGCGGGACCAGTGACGAAGGCTTGAGCGAGGGCGTGCAAGATTCCGAATACCGCAAGCGACAG
GCCGATCATCGTCGCGCTCCAGCGAAAGCGGTCCTCGCCGAAAATGACCCAGAGCGCTGCCGGCACCTGT
CCTACGAGTTGCATGATAAAGAAGACAGTCATAAGTGCGGCGACGATAGTCATGCCCCGCGCCCACCGGA
AGGAGCTGACTGGGTTGAAGGCTCTCAAGGGCATCGGTCGAGATCCCGGTGCCTAATGAGTGAGCTAACT
TACATTAATTGCGTTGCGCTCACTGCCCGCTTTCCAGTCGGGAAACCTGTCGTGCCAGCTGCATTAATGA
ATCGGCCAACGCGCGGGGAGAGGCGGTTTGCGTATTGGGCGCCAGGGTGGTTTTTCTTTTCACCAGTGAG
ACGGGCAACAGCTGATTGCCCTTCACCGCCTGGCCCTGAGAGAGTTGCAGCAAGCGGTCCACGCTGGTTT
GCCCCAGCAGGCGAAAATCCTGTTTGATGGTGGTTAACGGCGGGATATAACATGAGCTGTCTTCGGTATC
GTCGTATCCCACTACCGAGATATCCGCACCAACGCGCAGCCCGGACTCGGTAATGGCGCGCATTGCGCCC
AGCGCCATCTGATCGTTGGCAACCAGCATCGCAGTGGGAACGATGCCCTCATTCAGCATTTGCATGGTTT
GTTGAAAACCGGACATGGCACTCCAGTCGCCTTCCCGTTCCGCTATCGGCTGAATTTGATTGCGAGTGAG
ATATTTATGCCAGCCAGCCAGACGCAGACGCGCCGAGACAGAACTTAATGGGCCCGCTAACAGCGCGATT
TGCTGGTGACCCAATGCGACCAGATGCTCCACGCCCAGTCGCGTACCGTCTTCATGGGAGAAAATAATAC
TGTTGATGGGTGTCTGGTCAGAGACATCAAGAAATAACGCCGGAACATTAGTGCAGGCAGCTTCCACAGC
AATGGCATCCTGGTCATCCAGCGGATAGTTAATGATCAGCCCACTGACGCGTTGCGCGAGAAGATTGTGC
ACCGCCGCTTTACAGGCTTCGACGCCGCTTCGTTCTACCATCGACACCACCACGCTGGCACCCAGTTGAT
CGGCGCGAGATTTAATCGCCGCGACAATTTGCGACGGCGCGTGCAGGGCCAGACTGGAGGTGGCAACGCC
AATCAGCAACGACTGTTTGCCCGCCAGTTGTTGTGCCACGCGGTTGGGAATGTAATTCAGCTCCGCCATC
GCCGCTTCCACTTTTTCCCGCGTTTTCGCAGAAACGTGGCTGGCCTGGTTCACCACGCGGGAAACGGTCT
GATAAGAGACACCGGCATACTCTGCGACATCGTATAACGTTACTGGTTTCACATTCACCACCCTGAATTG
ACTCTCTTCCGGGCGCTATCATGCCATACCGCGAAAGGTTTTGCGCCATTCGATGGTGTCCGGGATCTCG
ACGCTCTCCCTTATGCGACTCCTGCATTAGGAAGCAGCCCAGTAGTAGGTTGAGGCCGTTGAGCACCGCC
GCCGCAAGGAATGGTGCATGCAAGGAGATGGCGCCCAACAGTCCCCCGGCCACGGGGCCTGCCACCATAC
CCACGCCGAAACAAGCGCTCATGAGCCCGAAGTGGCGAGCCCGATCTTCCCCATCGGTGATGTCGGCGAT
ATAGGCGCCAGCAACCGCACCTGTGGCGCCGGTGATGCCGGCCACGATGCGTCCGGCGTAGAGGATCGAG
ATCTCGATCCCGCGAAATTAATACGACTCACTATAGGGGAATTGTGAGCGGATAACAATTCCCCTCTAGA
AATAATTTTGTTTAACTTTAAGAAGGAGATATACCATGGGCTCTGATAAAATTCATCATCATCATCATCA
CGAAAATCTTTATTTTCAAGGTCATATGGGTCGTGGTGGCAACTTTGGTTTCGGTGATAGCCGCGGTGGT
GGCGGCAACTTCGGTCCGGGTCCGGGCAGCAATTTCCGTGGTGGTTCCGACGGTTACGGTAGCGGTCGCG
GCTTTGGCGATGGCTATAATGGTTACGGTGGTGGTCCGGGCGGCGGCAATTTCGGTGGTAGCCCGGGTTA
CGGCGGTGGTCGCGGCGGTTATGGCGGTGGCGGTCCAGGCTACGGTAACCAGGGTGGTGGTTATGGTGGT
GGCTACGATAACTATGGCGGTGGT
