>Addgene plasmid #104470 | hnRNPA2_LC_P298L_S329C | depositor partial sequence | sequence record 198022 | T7
NNNNNNNNNNNNNNNNNNCTANNNTNNTTTTGTTTAACTTTAAGAAGGAGATATACCATGGGCTCTGATA
AAATTCATCATCATCATCATCACGAAAATCTTTATTTTCAAGGTCATATGGGTCGTGGTGGCAACTTTGG
TTTCGGTGATAGCCGCGGTGGTGGCGGCAACTTCGGTCCGGGTCCGGGCAGCAATTTCCGTGGTGGTTCC
GACGGTTACGGTAGCGGTCGCGGCTTTGGCGATGGCTATAATGGTTACGGTGGTGGTCCGGGCGGCGGCA
ATTTCGGTGGTAGCCCGGGTTACGGCGGTGGTCGCGGCGGTTATGGCGGTGGCGGTCCAGGCTACGGTAA
CCAGGGTGGTGGTTATGGTGGTGGCTACGATAACTATGGCGGTGGTAACTATGGTAGCGGCAATTACAAT
GATTTTGGCAACTACAACCAGCAACTGAGCAATTACGGCCCGATGAAATCCGGCAATTTTGGCGGTTCCC
GTAATATGGGTGGTCCGTATGGTGGCGGTAACTACGGCCCGGGTGGTTGCGGTGGTTCTGGCGGCTATGG
TGGCCGCAGCCGTTACTAACTCGAGCACCACCACCACCACCACTGAGATCCGGCTGCTAACAAAGCCCGA
AAGGAAGCTGAGTTGGCTGCTGCCACCGCTGAGCAATAACTAGCATAACCCCTTGGGGCCTCTAAACGGG
TCTTGAGGGGTTTTTTGCTGAAAGGAGGAACTATATCCGGATTGGCGAATGGGACGCGCCCTGTAGCGGC
GCATTAAGCGCGGCGGGTGTGGTGGNTACNCGCANCNNGACCGCTACACTTGCCAGCGNCNTAGCGCCCG
CTCCTTTCNCTTTCTTCCCTTCCTTTCTCNNACGNTCGNNGGNTTNCCCCNNNNAGCTCTAAATCAGGGG
NNTCCNTTTANNGTTCNNNNNTNNNNNNTTTNCNGNNNNNNNNNCNCNAAANNNNCT
